Addgene plasmid #238922: pAAV_CaMKII-HyPer7
Purpose: Mammalian expression of HyPer7 in excitatory neurons
Depositing lab: Vsevolod Belousov. Depositing organization: Shemyakin-Ovchinnikov Institute of Bioorganic Chemistry. Publication: Chemogenetic emulation of intraneuronal oxidative stress affects synaptic plasticity. Kalinichenko AL, Jappy D, Solius GM, Maltsev DI, Bogdanova YA, Mukhametshina LF, Sokolov RA, Moshchenko AA, Shaydurov VA, Rozov AV, Podgorny OV, Belousov VV. Redox Biol. 2023 Apr;60:102604. doi: 10.1016/j.redox.2023.102604. Epub 2023 Jan 10. PubMed 36640726.
Backbone
  Vector backbone: pAAV-mDlx-GFP-Fishell-1
  Backbone manufacturer: Gordon Fishell (Addgene #83900)
  Vector type: Mammalian Expression, AAV
Growth in bacteria
  Bacterial resistance: Ampicillin, 100 μg/mL
  Growth temperature: 37°C
  Growth strain: NEB Stable
  Copy number: High Copy
Gene/Insert
  Gene/Insert name: HyPer7
  Species: Synthetic
  Insert size (bp): 1476
  Promoter: CaMKIIalfa
  Cloning method: Restriction Enzyme; 5′ cloning site Unknown (unknown if destroyed)
Terms and licenses: Academic/Nonprofit Terms; Industry Terms: Not Available to Industry
How to cite: pAAV_CaMKII-HyPer7 was a gift from Vsevolod Belousov (Addgene plasmid # 238922 ; http://n2t.net/addgene:238922 ; RRID:Addgene_238922)
