[The description below was written by a language model from this plasmid's Addgene catalogue record and pLannotate feature annotations shown in this document.]
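Description:
pAAV_CaMKII-HyPer7 is an adeno-associated virus transfer plasmid of about 6.6 kb for expressing the HyPer7 sensor in excitatory neurons. It was built on the pAAV-mDlx-GFP backbone, with the original promoter and reporter replaced. The plasmid is maintained in E. coli at high copy through a ColE1/pUC-type origin and selected with ampicillin via the β-lactamase gene. An f1 phage origin is also present. The record lists a recombination-deficient growth strain, a common choice for limiting rearrangement of the repetitive ITR sequences.

The expression cassette lies between AAV2 inverted terminal repeats, which allow the intervening DNA to be replicated and packaged into AAV particles when rep, cap and helper functions are supplied in trans. The 3′ ITR is annotated in full, but the 5′ ITR appears only as two short fragments. This may reflect the difficulty of sequencing or annotating ITRs, or a partial deletion. Within the ITRs, the mouse CaMKIIα promoter restricts expression largely to excitatory neurons and drives the synthetic HyPer7 insert of 1476 bp. HyPer7 is a genetically encoded fluorescent indicator of hydrogen peroxide in which a circularly permuted GFP-family fluorophore is inserted into a peroxide-sensing domain. This explains why automated annotation labels only an internal portion of the insert as a GFP-like coding sequence. Downstream, a WPRE enhances transcript stability and expression, and an SV40 polyadenylation signal terminates the message.

The associated study concerns intraneuronal oxidative stress and synaptic plasticity. The construct is therefore suited to AAV-mediated or direct plasmid delivery for imaging peroxide dynamics in excitatory neurons.
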