Features (pLannotate 1.2.2; 16 found; start..end, strand, type, name):
     12..39      +  repeat_region  AAV2 ITR (fragment): inverted terminal repeat of adeno-associated virus serotype 2 inverted
     68..95      +  repeat_region  AAV2 ITR (fragment): inverted terminal repeat of adeno-associated virus serotype 2 inverted
    149..1437    +  promoter       CaMKII promoter: promoter for the mouse calcium/calmodulin-dependent kinase II α subunit
   1855..2580    +  CDS            cEGFP: cEGFP is a basic (constitutively fluorescent) green fluorescent protein published in 2008, derived from Aequorea victoria.
   2890..2914    +  misc_feature   MCS (fragment): pBluescript multiple cloning site
   2914..3502    +  misc_feature   WPRE: woodchuck hepatitis virus posttranscriptional regulatory element
   3565..3648    +  CDS            large T antigen (fragment): large T antigen from SV40 (simian virus 40)
   3671..3752    +  polyA_signal   SV40 poly(A) signal: SV40 polyadenylation signal
   3831..3971    +  repeat_region  AAV2 ITR: inverted terminal repeat of adeno-associated virus serotype 2 inverted
   3976..4027    -  misc_feature   bom (fragment): basis of mobility region from pBR322
   4046..4501    +  rep_origin     f1 ori (sequence partly withheld): f1 bacteriophage origin of replication; arrow indicates direction of (+) strand synthesis
   4502..4551    -  misc_feature   bom (fragment): basis of mobility region from pBR322
   4653..4688    -  CDS            rop (fragment): Rop protein, which maintains plasmids at low copy number; rop
   4783..4887    +  promoter       AmpR promoter: bla
   4888..5748    +  CDS            AmpR: β-lactamase; bla; confers resistance to ampicillin, carbenicillin, and related antibiotics
   5919..6507    +  rep_origin     ori: high-copy-number ColE1/pMB1/pBR322/pUC origin of replication
>Addgene plasmid #238922 | pAAV_CaMKII-HyPer7 | addgene full sequence | sequence record 481761 | Addgene NGS Result
CCTGCAGGCAGCTGCGCGCTCGCTCGCTCACTGAGGCCGCCCGGGCGTCGGGCGACCTTTGGTCGCCCGG
CCTCAGTGAGCGAGCGAGCGCGCAGAGAGGGAGTGGCCAACTCCATCACTAGGGGTTCCTGCGGCCGCAC
GCGTTTAACATTATGGCCTTAGGTCACTTCATCTCCATGGGGTTCTTCTTCTGATTTTCTAGAAAATGAG
ATGGGGGTGCAGAGAGCTTCCTCAGTGACCTGCCCAGGGTCACATCAGAAATGTCAGAGCTAGAACTTGA
ACTCAGATTACTAATCTTAAATTCCATGCCTTGGGGGCATGCAAGTACGATATACAGAAGGAGTGAACTC
ATTAGGGCAGATGACCAATGAGTTTAGGAAAGAAGAGTCCAGGGCAGGGTACATCTACACCACCCGCCCA
GCCCTGGGTGAGTCCAGCCACGTTCACCTCATTATAGTTGCCTCTCTCCAGTCCTACCTTGACGGGAAGC
ACAAGCAGAAACTGGGACAGGAGCCCCAGGAGACCAAATCTTCATGGTCCCTCTGGGAGGATGGGTGGGG
AGAGCTGTGGCAGAGGCCTCAGGAGGGGCCCTGCTGCTCAGTGGTGACAGATAGGGGTGAGAAAGCAGAC
AGAGTCATTCCGTCAGCATTCTGGGTCTGTTTGGTACTTCTTCTCACGCTAAGGTGGCGGTGTGATATGC
ACAATGGCTAAAAAGCAGGGAGAGCTGGAAAGAAACAAGGACAGAGACAGAGGCCAAGTCAACCAGACCA
ATTCCCAGAGGAAGCAAAGAAACCATTACAGAGACTACAAGGGGGAAGGGAAGGAGAGATGAATTAGCTT
CCCCTGTAAACCTTAGAACCCAGCTGTTGCCAGGGCAACGGGGCAATACCTGTCTCTTCAGAGGAGATGA
AGTTGCCAGGGTAACTACATCCTGTCTTTCTCAAGGACCATCCCAGAATGTGGCACCCACTAGCCGTTAC
CATAGCAACTGCCTCTTTGCCCCACTTAATCCCATCCCGTCTGTTAAAAGGGCCCTATAGTTGGAGGTGG
GGGAGGTAGGAAGAGCGATGATCACTTGTGGACTAAGTTTGTTCGCATCCCCTTCTCCAACCCCCTCAGT
ACATCACCCTGGGGGAACAGGGTCCACTTGCTCCTGGGCCCACACAGTCCTGCAGTATTGTGTATATAAG
GCCAGGGCAAAGAGGAGCAGGTTTTAAAGTGAAAGGCAGGCAGGTGTTGGGGAGGCAGTTACCGGGGCAA
CGGGAACAGGGCGTTTCGGAGGTGGTTGCCATGGGGACCTGGATGCTGACGAAGGCTCGCGAGGCTGTGA
GCAGCCACAGTGCCCTGCTCAGAAGCCCCAAGCTCGTCAGTCAAGCCGGTTCTCCGTTTGCACTCAGGAG
CACGGGCAGGCGAGTGGCCCCTAGTTCTGGGGGCAGCGCTAGCGCCACCATGCACCTGGCTAATGAGGAG
CAAAACGAATTGGAAGGTGCTTTTAAGCTGGGCTTGATCTTTACCGTCGCCCCGTACTTGCTGCCTAAGT
TGATCGTCAGCCTGCGCCGCACCGCCCCGAAGATGCCTTTGATGTTGGAGGAGAATTACACCCACACCCT
TACCGAGTCACTGAAACGCGGCGACGTTGACGCCATCATTGTGGCAGAGCCGTTTCAAGAGCCGGGTATT
GTGACTGAACCTTTGTATGACGAGCCGTTTTTCGTTATCGTTCCGAAGGGCCATAGCTTCGAGGAGTTGG
ATGCCGTTAGCCCTCGCATGTTGGGCGAAGAACAAGTTCTGCTTCTGACCGAGGGCAACTGTATGCGTGA
CCAGGTGCTTAGCTCCGCCGGCTTCAACAGCAACAACGTCTATATCATGGCCGACAAGCAGAAGAACGGC
ATCAAGGCCAACTTCAAGATCCGCCACAACGTCGAGGACGGCAGCGTGCAGCTCGCCGACCACTACCAGC
AGAACACCCCCATCGGCGACGGCCCCGTGCTGCTGCCCGACAACCACTACCTGAGCTTCCAGTCCGTCCT
GAGCAAAGACCCCAACGAGAAGCGCGATCACATGGTCCTGCTGGAGTTCGTGACCGCCGCCGGGATCACT
CTCGGCATGGACGAGCTGTACAACGTGGATGGCGGTAGCGGTGGCACCGGCAGCAAGGGCGAGGAGCTGT
TCACCGGGGTGGTGCCCATCCTGGTCGAGCTGGACGGCGACGTAAACGGCCACAAGTTCAGCGTGTCCGG
CGAGGGCGAGGGCGATGCCACCTACGGCAAGCTGACCCTGAAGCTGATCTGCACCACCGGCAAGCTGCCC
GTGCCCTGGCCCACCCTCGTGACCACCCTCAGCTACGGCCTGAAGTGCTTCGCCCGCTACCCCGACCACA
TGAAGCAGCACGACTTCTTCAAGTCCGCCATGCCCGAAGGCTACGTCCAGGAGCGCACCATCTTCTTCAA
GGACGACGGCAACTACAAGACCCGCGCCGAGGTGAAGTTCGAGGGCGACACCCTGGTGAACCGCATCGAG
CTGAAGGGCATCGGCTTCAAGGAGGACGGCAACATCCTGGGGCACAAGCTGGAGTACAACGGCCCCAGTT
GCAGCGAGCTTGCCGCCAAACAGCGCATTCAGGGTCTCACCAACACCCTTCAAGGCTCAAGCATCAATAC
CATCCGCCACATGGTTGCCAGTGGCTTGGCAATCAGCGTCTTGCCTGCCACTGCCCTTACCGAAAACGAC
CACATGCTGTTTAGCATTATCCCGTTTGAAGGCACCCCGCCTAGCCGCCGCGTTGTCCTGGCCTATCGCC
GCAACTTTGTCCGCCCTAAGGCCCTTTCAGCCATGAAAGCCGCAATTATGCAAAGCCAACTGCATGGTGT
TAGCTTCATCTGCGATTGAGAATTCGATATCAAGCTTATCGATAATCAACCTCTGGATTACAAAATTTGT
GAAAGATTGACTGGTATTCTTAACTATGTTGCTCCTTTTACGCTATGTGGATACGCTGCTTTAATGCCTT
TGTATCATGCTATTGCTTCCCGTATGGCTTTCATTTTCTCCTCCTTGTATAAATCCTGGTTGCTGTCTCT
TTATGAGGAGTTGTGGCCCGTTGTCAGGCAACGTGGCGTGGTGTGCACTGTGTTTGCTGACGCAACCCCC
ACTGGTTGGGGCATTGCCACCACCTGTCAGCTCCTTTCCGGGACTTTCGCTTTCCCCCTCCCTATTGCCA
CGGCGGAACTCATCGCCGCCTGCCTTGCCCGCTGCTGGACAGGGGCTCGGCTGTTGGGCACTGACAATTC
CGTGGTGTTGTCGGGGAAATCATCGTCCTTTCCTTGGCTGCTCGCCTATGTTGCCACCTGGATTCTGCGC
GGGACGTCCTTCTGCTACGTCCCTTCGGCCCTCAATCCAGCGGACCTTCCTTCCCGCGGCCTGCTGCCGG
CTCTGCGGCCTCTTCCGCGTCTTCGCCTTCGCCCTCAGACGAGTCGGATCTCCCTTTGGGCCGCCTCCCC
GCATCGATACCGAGCGCTGCTCGAGAGATCTGTGATAGCGGCCATCAAGCTGGCCGCGACTCTAGATCAT
AATCAGCCATACCACATTTGTAGAGGTTTTACTTGCTTTAAAAAACCTCCCACACCTCCCCCTGAACCTG
AAACATAAAATGAATGCAATTGTTGTTGTTAACTTGTTTATTGCAGCTTATAATGGTTACAAATAAAGCA
ATAGCATCACAAATTTCACAAATAAAGCATTTTTTTCACTGCATTCTAGTTGTGGTTTGTCCAAACTCAT
CAATGTATCAGCTTATCGATACCGCATGCACGTGCGGACCGAGCGGCCGCAGGAACCCCTAGTGATGGAG
TTGGCCACTCCCTCTCTGCGCGCTCGCTCGCTCACTGAGGCCGGGCGACCAAAGGTCGCCCGACGCCCGG
GCTTTGCCCGGGCGGCCTCAGTGAGCGAGCGAGCGCGCAGCTGCCTGCAGGGGCGCCTGATGCGGTATTT
TCTCCTTACGCATCTGTGCGGTATTTCACACCGCATA
[95 nt withheld, positions 4028-4122]
T
[46 nt withheld, positions 4124-4169]
C
[141 nt withheld, positions 4171-4311]
CCTTTGACGTTGGAGTCCACGTTCTTT
[37 nt withheld, positions 4339-4375]
ACTCTATCTCGGGCTATTCTTTTGATTTATAAGGGATTTTGCCGATTTCGGTCTATTGGTTAAAAAATGA
GCTGATTTAACAAAAATTTAACGCGAATTTTAACAAAATATTAACGTTTACAATTTTATGGTGCACTCTC
AGTACAATCTGCTCTGATGCCGCATAGTTAAGCCAGCCCCGACACCCGCCAACACCCGCTGACGCGCCCT
GACGGGCTTGTCTGCTCCCGGCATCCGCTTACAGACAAGCTGTGACCGTCTCCGGGAGCTGCATGTGTCA
GAGGTTTTCACCGTCATCACCGAAACGCGCGAGACGAAAGGGCCTCGTGATACGCCTATTTTTATAGGTT
AATGTCATGATAATAATGGTTTCTTAGACGTCAGGTGGCACTTTTCGGGGAAATGTGCGCGGAACCCCTA
TTTGTTTATTTTTCTAAATACATTCAAATATGTATCCGCTCATGAGACAATAACCCTGATAAATGCTTCA
ATAATATTGAAAAAGGAAGAGTATGAGTATTCAACATTTCCGTGTCGCCCTTATTCCCTTTTTTGCGGCA
TTTTGCCTTCCTGTTTTTGCTCACCCAGAAACGCTGGTGAAAGTAAAAGATGCTGAAGATCAGTTGGGTG
CACGAGTGGGTTACATCGAACTGGATCTCAACAGCGGTAAGATCCTTGAGAGTTTTCGCCCCGAAGAACG
TTTTCCAATGATGAGCACTTTTAAAGTTCTGCTATGTGGCGCGGTATTATCCCGTATTGACGCCGGGCAA
GAGCAACTCGGTCGCCGCATACACTATTCTCAGAATGACTTGGTTGAGTACTCACCAGTCACAGAAAAGC
ATCTTACGGATGGCATGACAGTAAGAGAATTATGCAGTGCTGCCATAACCATGAGTGATAACACTGCGGC
CAACTTACTTCTGACAACGATCGGAGGACCGAAGGAGCTAACCGCTTTTTTGCACAACATGGGGGATCAT
GTAACTCGCCTTGATCGTTGGGAACCGGAGCTGAATGAAGCCATACCAAACGACGAGCGTGACACCACGA
TGCCTGTAGCAATGGCAACAACGTTGCGCAAACTATTAACTGGCGAACTACTTACTCTAGCTTCCCGGCA
ACAATTAATAGACTGGATGGAGGCGGATAAAGTTGCAGGACCACTTCTGCGCTCGGCCCTTCCGGCTGGC
TGGTTTATTGCTGATAAATCTGGAGCCGGTGAGCGTGGGTCTCGCGGTATCATTGCAGCACTGGGGCCAG
ATGGTAAGCCCTCCCGTATCGTAGTTATCTACACGACGGGGAGTCAGGCAACTATGGATGAACGAAATAG
ACAGATCGCTGAGATAGGTGCCTCACTGATTAAGCATTGGTAACTGTCAGACCAAGTTTACTCATATATA
CTTTAGATTGATTTAAAACTTCATTTTTAATTTAAAAGGATCTAGGTGAAGATCCTTTTTGATAATCTCA
TGACCAAAATCCCTTAACGTGAGTTTTCGTTCCACTGAGCGTCAGACCCCGTAGAAAAGATCAAAGGATC
TTCTTGAGATCCTTTTTTTCTGCGCGTAATCTGCTGCTTGCAAACAAAAAAACCACCGCTACCAGCGGTG
GTTTGTTTGCCGGATCAAGAGCTACCAACTCTTTTTCCGAAGGTAACTGGCTTCAGCAGAGCGCAGATAC
CAAATACTGTTCTTCTAGTGTAGCCGTAGTTAGGCCACCACTTCAAGAACTCTGTAGCACCGCCTACATA
CCTCGCTCTGCTAATCCTGTTACCAGTGGCTGCTGCCAGTGGCGATAAGTCGTGTCTTACCGGGTTGGAC
TCAAGACGATAGTTACCGGATAAGGCGCAGCGGTCGGGCTGAACGGGGGGTTCGTGCACACAGCCCAGCT
TGGAGCGAACGACCTACACCGAACTGAGATACCTACAGCGTGAGCTATGAGAAAGCGCCACGCTTCCCGA
AGGGAGAAAGGCGGACAGGTATCCGGTAAGCGGCAGGGTCGGAACAGGAGAGCGCACGAGGGAGCTTCCA
GGGGGAAACGCCTGGTATCTTTATAGTCCTGTCGGGTTTCGCCACCTCTGACTTGAGCGTCGATTTTTGT
GATGCTCGTCAGGGGGGCGGAGCCTATGGAAAAACGCCAGCAACGCGGCCTTTTTACGGTTCCTGGCCTT
TTGCTGGCCTTTTGCTCACATGT
